>Addgene plasmid #232929 | KL063 - pCAGGS-OsTIR1(F74G)-BpA-Frt-PGK-EM7-NeoR-bpA-Frt-Rosa26 | addgene full sequence | sequence record 466497 | Addgene NGS Result
GACATTGATTATTGACTAGTTATTAATAGTAATCAATTACGGGGTCATTAGTTCATAGCCCATATATGGA
GTTCCGCGTTACATAACTTACGGTAAATGGCCCGCCTGGCTGACCGCCCAACGACCCCCGCCCATTGACG
TCAATAATGACGTATGTTCCCATAGTAACGCCAATAGGGACTTTCCATTGACGTCAATGGGTGGAGTATT
TACGGTAAACTGCCCACTTGGCAGTACATCAAGTGTATCATATGCCAAGTACGCCCCCTATTGACGTCAA
TGACGGTAAATGGCCCGCCTGGCATTATGCCCAGTACATGACCTTATGGGACTTTCCTACTTGGCAGTAC
ATCTACGTATTAGTCATCGCTATTACCATGGTCGAGGTGAGCCCCACGTTCTGCTTCACTCTCCCCATCT
CCCCCCCCTCCCCACCCCCAATTTTGTATTTATTTATTTTTTAATTATTTTGTGCAGCGATGGGGGCGGG
GGGGGGGGGGGGGGGGCCCCGGGGGGGGGGGGGGGGGGGGGGGGGGGGGGGGGGGCGAGGCGGAGAGGTG
CGGCGGCAGCCAATCAGAGCGGCGCGCTCCGAAAGTTTCCTTTTATGGCGAGGCGGCGGCGGCGGCGGCC
CTATAAAAAGCGAAGCGCGCGGCGGGCGGGAGTCGCTGCGCGCTGCCTTCGCCCCGTGCCCCGCTCCGCC
GCCGCCTCGCGCCGCCCGCCCCGGCTCTGACTGACCGCGTTACTCCCACAGGTGAGCGGGCGGGACGGCC
CTTCTCCTCCGGGCTGTAATTAGCGCTTGGTTTAATGACGGCTTGTTTCTTTTCTGTGGCTGCGTGAAAG
CCTTGAGGGGCTCCGGGAGGGCCCTTTGTGCGGGGGGAGCGGCTCGGGGGGTGCGTGCGTGTGTGTGTGC
GTGGGGAGCGCCGCGTGCGGCTCCGCGCTGCCCGGCGGCTGTGAGCGCTGCGGGCGCGGCGCGGGGCTTT
GTGCGCTCCGCAGTGTGCGCGAGGGGAGCGCGGCCGGGGGCGGTGCCCCGCGGTGCGGGGGGGGCTGCGA
GGGGAACAAAGGCTGCGTGCGGGGTGTGTGCGTGGGGGGGTGAGCAGGGGGTGTGGGCGCGTCGGTCGGG
CTGCAACCCCCCCTGCACCCCCCTCCCCGAGTTGCTGAGCACGGCCCGGCTTCGGGTGCGGGGCTCCGTA
CGGGGCGTGGCGCGGGGCTCGCCGTGCCGGGCGGGGGGTGGCGGCAGGTGGGGGTGCCGGGCGGGGCGGG
GCCGCCTCGGGCCGGGGAGGGCTCGGGGGAGGGGCGCGGCGGCCCCCGGAGCGCCGGCGGCTGTCGAGGC
GCGGCGAGCCGCAGCCATTGCCTTTTATGGTAATCGTGCGAGAGGGCGCAGGGACTTCCTTTGTCCCAAA
TCTGTGCGGAGCCGAAATCTGGGAGGCGCCGCCGCACCCCCTCTAGCGGGCGCGGGGCGAAGCGGTGCGG
CGCCGGCAGGAAGGAAATGGGCGGGGAGGGCCTTCGTGCGTCGCCGCGCCGCCGTCCCCTTCTCCCTCTC
CAGCCTCGGGGCTGTCCGCGGGGGGACGGCTGCCTTCGGGGGGGACGGGGCAGGGCGGGGTTCGGCTTCT
GGCGTGTGACCGGCGGCTCTAGAGCCTCTGCTAACCATGTTCATGCCTTCTTCTTTTTCCTACAGCTCCT
GGGCAACGTGCTGGTTATTGTGCTGTCTCATCATTTTGGCAAAGAATTCCTCGAGAATTCTCACGCGTCT
GCAGGATATCATGACATACTTTCCTGAAGAGGTCGTCGAACACATTTTTAGCTTCCTGCCTGCACAGAGA
GATAGAAACACAGTGAGCCTGGTCTGCAAAGTGTGGTACGAGATCGAACGCCTGAGCCGGAGAGGAGTGT
TCGTCGGCAACTGCTATGCTGTGAGAGCAGGCAGGGTCGCCGCTAGGTTTCCAAATGTGCGCGCACTGAC
CGTCAAGGGGAAACCCCACGGCGCCGACTTTAACCTGGTGCCCCCTGATTGGGGAGGATACGCCGGCCCT
TGGATCGAGGCAGCCGCTCGCGGCTGTCATGGACTGGAGGAACTGCGCATGAAGCGAATGGTGGTCTCTG
ACGAAAGTCTGGAGCTGCTGGCTCGGAGCTTCCCTAGGTTTCGCGCACTGGTGCTGATTTCTTGCGAAGG
CTTCAGCACCGATGGACTGGCAGCCGTGGCCTCCCACTGTAAGCTGCTGCGGGAGCTGGACCTCCAGGAG
AATGAAGTGGAGGATAGAGGCCCCAGATGGCTGTCTTGCTTCCCAGACTCATGTACCAGCCTGGTGTCCC
TGAACTTTGCCTGCATCAAAGGCGAAGTGAATGCTGGGTCCCTGGAGCGGCTGGTCTCAAGAAGCCCCAA
CCTGAGGTCTCTGCGGCTGAACCGGAGCGTGAGCGTGGACACTCTGGCTAAGATTCTGCTGAGAACCCCT
AACCTGGAGGATCTGGGAACCGGCAATCTGACAGACGATTTCCAGACAGAATCCTACTTTAAACTGACTT
CTGCCCTGGAGAAGTGTAAAATGCTGAGGAGTCTGTCAGGATTCTGGGATGCTTCACCCGTGTGCCTGAG
CTTTATCTACCCTCTGTGTGCACAGCTGACAGGCCTGAACCTGAGCTATGCACCAACCCTGGACGCCAGT
GATCTGACAAAGATGATCTCACGCTGCGTGAAACTCCAGCGACTGTGGGTGCTGGACTGTATTTCCGATA
AGGGGCTCCAGGTGGTCGCCAGCTCCTGCAAGGACCTCCAGGAGCTGAGAGTGTTCCCATCTGATTTTTA
CGTGGCCGGATATAGTGCTGTCACTGAGGAAGGCCTGGTGGCAGTCTCACTGGGATGCCCAAAGCTGAAC
AGCCTGCTGTATTTCTGTCATCAGATGACTAATGCTGCACTGGTGACCGTCGCCAAGAACTGCCCTAATT
TCACCCGATTTCGGCTGTGTATTCTGGAACCAGGCAAACCCGACGTGGTCACATCCCAGCCACTGGATGA
AGGGTTTGGAGCTATCGTGAGAGAGTGCAAGGGACTCCAGAGGCTGAGCATTTCCGGCCTGCTGACAGAC
AAAGTGTTCATGTACATCGGCAAGTATGCTAAGCAGCTGGAGATGCTGAGCATTGCATTTGCCGGAGACT
CCGATAAGGGCATGATGCACGTGATGAACGGGTGTAAGAATCTGCGAAAACTGGAAATCCGGGACAGCCC
TTTCGGGGATGCCGCTCTGCTGGGAAACTTTGCCAGATACGAGACAATGAGGAGCCTGTGGATGTCTAGT
TGCAATGTGACTCTGAAGGGCTGTCAGGTCCTGGCTAGTAAAATGCCTATGCTGAACGTGGAAGTCATTA
ATGAGCGGGACGGGTCTAACGAAATGGAGGAAAATCATGGCGACCTGCCAAAGGTGGAGAAACTGTATGT
GTATCGGACCACCGCAGGGGCAAGAGATGATGCTCCCAACTTTGTGAAGATTCTGAGATGACCCGGGTAA
GCGGCCTCAGGTGCAGGCTGCCTATCAGAAGGTGGTGGCTGGTGTGGCCAATGCCCTGGCTCACAAATAC
CACTGAGATCTTTTTCCCTCTGCCAAAAATTATGGGGACATCATGAAGCCCCTTGAGCATCTGACTTCTG
GCTAATAAAGGAAATTTATTTTCATTGCAATAGTGTGTTGGAATTTTTTGTGTCTCTCACTCGGAAGGAC
ATATGGGAGGGCAAATCATTTAAAACATCAGAATGAGTATTTGGTTTAGAGTTTGGCAACATATGCCCAT
ATGCTGGCTGCCATGAACAAAGGTTGGCTATAAAGAGGTCATCAGTATATGAAACAGCCCCCTGCTGTCC
ATTCCTTATTCCATAGAAAAGCCTTGACTTGAGGTTAGATTTTTTTTATATTTTGTTTTGTGTTATTTTT
TTCTTTAACATCCCTAAAATTTTCCTTACATGTTTTACTAGCCAGATTTTTCCTCCTCTCCTGACTACTC
CCAGTCATAGCTGTCCCTCTTCTCTTATGGAGATCCCTCGACCTGCAGCCCAAGCTTGGCGTAATCATGG
TCATAGCTGTTTCCTGTGTGAAATTGTTATCCGCTCACAATTCCACACAACATACGAGCCGGAAGCATAA
AGTGTAAAGCCTGGGGTGCCTAATGAGTGAGCTAACTCACATTAATTGCGTTGCGCTCACTGCCCGCTTT
CCAGTCGGGAAACCTGTCGTGCCAGCGGATCAATTCCGAAGTTCCTATTCTCTAGAAAGTATAGGAACTT
CAGGTCTGAAGAGGAGTTTACGTCCAGCCAAGCTAGCTTGGCTGCAGGTCGTCGAAATTCTACCGGGTAG
GGGAGGCGCTTTTCCCAAGGCAGTCTGGAGCATGCGCTTTAGCAGCCCCGCTGGGCACTTGGCGCTACAC
AAGTGGCCTCTGGCCTCGCACACATTCCACATCCACCGGTAGGCGCCAACCGGCTCCGTTCTTTGGTGGC
CCCTTCGCGCCACCTTCTACTCCTCCCCTAGTCAGGAAGTTCCCCCCCGCCCCGCAGCTCGCGTCGTGCA
GGACGTGACAAATGGAAGTAGCACGTCTCACTAGTCTCGTGCAGATGGACAGCACCGCTGAGCAATGGAA
GCGGGTAGGCCTTTGGGGCAGCGGCCAATAGCAGCTTTGCTCCTTCGCTTTCTGGGCTCAGAGGCTGGGA
AGGGGTGGGTCCGGGGGCGGGCTCAGGGGCGGGCTCAGGGGCGGGGCGGGCGCCCGAAGGTCCTCCGGAG
GCCCGGCATTCTGCACGCTTCAAAAGCGCACGTCTGCCGCGCTGTTCTCCTCTTCCTCATCTCCGGGCCT
TTCGACCTGCAGCCTGTTGACAATTAATCATCGGCATAGTATATCGGCATAGTATAATACGACAAGGTGA
GGAACTAAACCATGGGATCGGCCATTGAACAAGATGGATTGCACGCAGGTTCTCCGGCCGCTTGGGTGGA
GAGGCTATTCGGCTATGACTGGGCACAACAGACAATCGGCTGCTCTGATGCCGCCGTGTTCCGGCTGTCA
GCGCAGGGGCGCCCGGTTCTTTTTGTCAAGACCGACCTGTCCGGTGCCCTGAATGAACTGCAGGACGAGG
CAGCGCGGCTATCGTGGCTGGCCACGACGGGCGTTCCTTGCGCAGCTGTGCTCGACGTTGTCACTGAAGC
GGGAAGGGACTGGCTGCTATTGGGCGAAGTGCCGGGGCAGGATCTCCTGTCATCTCACCTTGCTCCTGCC
GAGAAAGTATCCATCATGGCTGATGCAATGCGGCGGCTGCATACGCTTGATCCGGCTACCTGCCCATTCG
ACCACCAAGCGAAACATCGCATCGAGCGAGCACGTACTCGGATGGAAGCCGGTCTTGTCGATCAGGATGA
TCTGGACGAAGAGCATCAGGGGCTCGCGCCAGCCGAACTGTTCGCCAGGCTCAAGGCGCGCATGCCCGAC
GGCGATGATCTCGTCGTGACCCATGGCGATGCCTGCTTGCCGAATATCATGGTGGAAAATGGCCGCTTTT
CTGGATTCATCGACTGTGGCCGGCTGGGTGTGGCGGACCGCTATCAGGACATAGCGTTGGCTACCCGTGA
TATTGCTGAAGAGCTTGGCGGCGAATGGGCTGACCGCTTCCTCGTGCTTTACGGTATCGCCGCTCCCGAT
TCGCAGCGCATCGCCTTCTATCGCCTTCTTGACGAGTTCTTCTGAGGGGATCAATTCTCTAGAGCTCGCT
GATCAGCCTCGACTGTGCCTTCTAGTTGCCAGCCATCTGTTGTTTGCCCCTCCCCCGTGCCTTCCTTGAC
CCTGGAAGGTGCCACTCCCACTGTCCTTTCCTAATAAAATGAGGAAATTGCATCGCATTGTCTGAGTAGG
TGTCATTCTATTCTGGGGGGTGGGGTGGGGCAGGACAGCAAGGGGGAGGATTGGGAAGACAATAGCAGGC
ATGCTGGGGATGCGGTGGGCTCTATGGCTTCTGAGGCGGAAAGAACCAGCTGGGGCTCGACTAGAGCTTG
CGGAACCCTTCGAAGTTCCTATTCTCTAGAAAGTATAGGAACTTCATCAGTCAGGTACATAATGGATCCG
GAAGAGGGGGAAGGGATTCTCCCAGGCCCAGGGCGGTCCTCAGAAGCCAGGAGGCAGCAGAGAACTCCCA
GAAAGGTATTGCAACACTCCCCTCCCCCCTCCGGAGAAGGGTGCGGCCTTCTCCCCGCCTACTCCACTGC
AGCTCCCTTACTGATAACAACTCAGAGCGACTTTGGGAGAGCAAGTGCTTCCTGCCTCCAAAACAGCCCA
ACTGAGCCCTCGCTCCTTCCCTCCACTCCCCGGAGTGCGCGATGGAGGTCTGGCTCAGCACGCCCCTCTT
GAGGCAACTCAAGTCGGAAACGTGCTTGCACCCGCCCCGCAGCCGCTCAGCCCTACTGCCCGTCCCCGCC
CCCAGCGCGCGCTTCCTGCCACGTTGCGCAGGGGCGCGCGGCCAGACTCTGCGGCGCGGGGCCGAGGGGA
GGGCCGGAACCTGGGAGCGCCTCCTCGCCGCCCCCGCTGGCCGGCGGATGGACTCAACTTGCACGAACAC
GAGCCAATGGCAAGGGCCAGTTTTCTGGGCCCCGAGAGCCAATCAGACGACGAGGCCCGGCCGGCGGCGG
GTAAAACGACTCCCCCAGAGGAAGGGGAGGGTGGGCGGCCGCTCGCGCGCGAGCTACTTTCGCTGACCCT
CCCTCCCCTCCCCCGCCCCGCCAGAGGCCGACCGCGCCCGCACGTCCAGCTCGCCTCACCCCACCTACCT
CCCGCCCCACCCAGTGGGCAGAGCGAGGCTGCCGGCGGCTGCGCACTCCGGCTGCCGTTAACTGGCGGCC
GCCACCGCGGTGGAGCTCCAGCTTTTGTTCCCTTTAGTGAGGGTTAATTTCGAGCTTGGCGTAATCATGG
TCATAGCTGTTTCCTGTGTGAAATTGTTATCCGCTCACAATTCCACACAACATACGAGCCGGAAGCATAA
AGTGTAAAGCCTGGGGTGCCTAATGAGTGAGCTAACTCACATTAATTGCGTTGCGCTCACTGCCCGCTTT
CCAGTCGGGAAACCTGTCGTGCCAGCTGCATTAATGAATCGGCCAACGCGCGGGGAGAGGCGGTTTGCGT
ATTGGGCGCTCTTCCGCTTCCTCGCTCACTGACTCGCTGCGCTCGGTCGTTCGGCTGCGGCGAGCGGTAT
CAGCTCACTCAAAGGCGGTAATACGGTTATCCACAGAATCAGGGGATAACGCAGGAAAGAACATGTGAGC
AAAAGGCCAGCAAAAGGCCAGGAACCGTAAAAAGGCCGCGTTGCTGGCGTTTTTCCATAGGCTCCGCCCC
CCTGACGAGCATCACAAAAATCGACGCTCAAGTCAGAGGTGGCGAAACCCGACAGGACTATAAAGATACC
AGGCGTTTCCCCCTGGAAGCTCCCTCGTGCGCTCTCCTGTTCCGACCCTGCCGCTTACCGGATACCTGTC
CGCCTTTCTCCCTTCGGGAAGCGTGGCGCTTTCTCATAGCTCACGCTGTAGGTATCTCAGTTCGGTGTAG
GTCGTTCGCTCCAAGCTGGGCTGTGTGCACGAACCCCCCGTTCAGCCCGACCGCTGCGCCTTATCCGGTA
ACTATCGTCTTGAGTCCAACCCGGTAAGACACGACTTATCGCCACTGGCAGCAGCCACTGGTAACAGGAT
TAGCAGAGCGAGGTATGTAGGCGGTGCTACAGAGTTCTTGAAGTGGTGGCCTAACTACGGCTACACTAGA
AGAACAGTATTTGGTATCTGCGCTCTGCTGAAGCCAGTTACCTTCGGAAAAAGAGTTGGTAGCTCTTGAT
CCGGCAAACAAACCACCGCTGGTAGCGGTGGTTTTTTTGTTTGCAAGCAGCAGATTACGCGCAGAAAAAA
AGGATCTCAAGAAGATCCTTTGATCTTTTCTACGGGGTCTGACGCTCAGTGGAACGAAAACTCACGTTAA
GGGATTTTGGTCATGAGATTATCAAAAAGGATCTTCACCTAGATCCTTTTAAATTAAAAATGAAGTTTTA
AATCAATCTAAAGTATATATGAGTAAACTTGGTCTGACAGTTACCAATGCTTAATCAGTGAGGCACCTAT
CTCAGCGATCTGTCTATTTCGTTCATCCATAGTTGCCTGACTCCCCGTCGTGTAGATAACTACGATACGG
GAGGGCTTACCATCTGGCCCCAGTGCTGCAATGATACCGCGAGACCCACGCTCACCGGCTCCAGATTTAT
CAGCAATAAACCAGCCAGCCGGAAGGGCCGAGCGCAGAAGTGGTCCTGCAACTTTATCCGCCTCCATCCA
GTCTATTAATTGTTGCCGGGAAGCTAGAGTAAGTAGTTCGCCAGTTAATAGTTTGCGCAACGTTGTTGCC
ATTGCTACAGGCATCGTGGTGTCACGCTCGTCGTTTGGTATGGCTTCATTCAGCTCCGGTTCCCAACGAT
CAAGGCGAGTTACATGATCCCCCATGTTGTGCAAAAAAGCGGTTAGCTCCTTCGGTCCTCCGATCGTTGT
CAGAAGTAAGTTGGCCGCAGTGTTATCACTCATGGTTATGGCAGCACTGCATAATTCTCTTACTGTCATG
CCATCCGTAAGATGCTTTTCTGTGACTGGTGAGTACTCAACCAAGTCATTCTGAGAATAGTGTATGCGGC
GACCGAGTTGCTCTTGCCCGGCGTCAATACGGGATAATACCGCGCCACATAGCAGAACTTTAAAAGTGCT
CATCATTGGAAAACGTTCTTCGGGGCGAAAACTCTCAAGGATCTTACCGCTGTTGAGATCCAGTTCGATG
TAACCCACTCGTGCACCCAACTGATCTTCAGCATCTTTTACTTTCACCAGCGTTTCTGGGTGAGCAAAAA
CAGGAAGGCAAAATGCCGCAAAAAAGGGAATAAGGGCGACACGGAAATGTTGAATACTCATACTCTTCCT
TTTTCAATATTATTGAAGCATTTATCAGGGTTATTGTCTCATGAGCGGATACATATTTGAATGTATTTAG
AAAAATAAACAAATAGGGGTTCCGCGCACATTTCCCCGAAAAGTGCCACCTAAATTGTAAGCGTTAATAT
TTTGTTAAAATTCGCGTTAAATTTTTGTTAAATCAGCTCATTTTTTAACCAATAGGCCGAAATCGGCAAA
ATCCCTTATAAATCAAAAGAATAGACCGAGATAGGGT
[37 nt withheld, positions 9208-9244]
AAAGAACGTGGACTCCAACGTCAAAGG
[49 nt withheld, positions 9272-9320]
T
[91 nt withheld, positions 9322-9412]
G
[124 nt withheld, positions 9414-9537]
CCCATTCGCCATTCAGGCTGCGCAACTGTTGGGAAGGGCGATCGGTGCGGGCCTCTTCGCTATTACGCCA
GCTGGCGAAAGGGGGATGTGCTGCAAGGCGATTAAGTTGGGTAACGCCAGGGTTTTCCCAGTCACGACGT
TGTAAAACGACGGCCAGTGAATTGTAATACGACTCACTATAGGGCGAATTGGGTACCATAAATGGAGAAA
AAGGAGAGAGGCATTCATGGGAGTGGAAAGTTAAGCCTTAGGTTGGATTCTCAATACATCTATTGTTGTA
AAACTCCCTGGACTGAGAATAGGCCCAAATGTGGAACACCACCTGACGGGAGAGGTGATAGACACTGAAA
ATTAAGGATCAAGGCAAAGGATCAACAAAAAGTGTACTAAGGAGTTATAAAAGAACTGCAGTGTCGAGGC
CCCAGCTACAGCCTCGATTTGTGGTGTATGTAACTAATCTGTCTGGTTTCATGAGTCATCAGACTTCTAA
GATCAGGAAAGGGAAAATGCCAATGCTCTGTCTAGGGGTTGGATAAGCCAGTCTAATAAATGAAAATGGG
GCTAAAATGAGTGTTCTAAAATACCTTTTGATAAGGCTGCAGAAGGAGCGGGAGAAATGGATATGAAGTA
CTGGGCTCTTTAAAAATGATTAAAATTCTGCTTACATAGTCTAACTCGCGACACTGTAATTTCATACTGT
AGTAAGGATCTCAAGCAGGAGAGTATAAAACTCGGGTGAGCATGTCTTTAATCTACCTCGATGGAAAATA
CTCCGAGGCGGATCACAAGCAATAATAACCTGTAGTTTTGCTGCATAAAACCCCAGATGACTACCTATCC
TCCCATTTTCCTTATTTGCCCCTATTAAAAAACTTCCCGACAAAACCGAAAATCTGTGGGAAGTCTTGTC
CCTCCAATTTTACACCTGTTCAATTCCCCTGCAGGACAACGCCCACACACCAGGTTAGCCTTTAAGCCTC
TCGAGGTC
Features (pLannotate 1.2.2; 32 found; start..end, strand, type, name):
      1..380     +  enhancer       CMV enhancer: human cytomegalovirus immediate early enhancer
    382..658     +  promoter       chicken β-actin promoter: No description available
    659..1675    +  intron         chimeric intron: chimera between introns from chicken β-actin and rabbit β-globin
   1673..1774    +  CDS            HBB (fragment): HBB_LEPEU - Experimental evidence at protein level: Swiss-Prot protein existence level 1. Involved in oxygen transport from the lung to the various peripheral tissues. From Lepus europaeus (European hare).
   1761..3485    +  CDS            AFB2: AFB2_ARATH - Also known as LRF2. Experimental evidence at protein level: Swiss-Prot protein existence level 1. Component of SCF(ASK-cullin-F-box) E3 ubiquitin ligase complexes, which may mediate the ubiquitination and subsequent proteasomal degradation of target proteins. Confers sensitivity to the virulent bacterial pathogen P.syringae (By similarity). Auxin receptor that mediates Aux/IAA proteins proteasomal degradation and auxin- regulated transcription. Involved in embryogenesis regulation by auxin. From Arabidopsis thaliana (Mouse-ear cress).
   3505..3573    +  CDS            HBB (fragment): HBB_PONPY - Experimental evidence at transcript level: Swiss-Prot protein existence level 2. Involved in oxygen transport from the lung to the various peripheral tissues. From Pongo pygmaeus (Bornean orangutan).
   3644..3699    +  polyA_signal   β-globin poly(A) signal: rabbit β-globin polyadenylation signal (Gil and Proudfoot, 1987)
   4084..4100    -  protein_bind   lac operator: The lac repressor binds to the lac operator to inhibit transcription in E. coli. This inhibition can be relieved by adding lactose or isopropyl-β-D-thiogalactopyranoside (IPTG). lac repressor encoded by lacI
   4108..4138    -  promoter       lac promoter: promoter for the E. coli lac operon
   4153..4174    -  protein_bind   CAP binding site: CAP binding activates transcription in the presence of cAMP. E. coli catabolite activator protein
   4187..4226    -  CDS            lacI (fragment): lac repressor; lacI; The lac repressor binds to the lac operator to inhibit transcription in E. coli. This inhibition can be relieved by adding lactose or isopropyl-β-D-thiogalactopyranoside (IPTG).
   4238..4271    +  protein_bind   FRT (minimal): supports FLP-mediated excision but not integration (Turan and Bode, 2011) FLP recombinase from the Saccharomyces cerevisiae 2μ plasmid
   4335..4834    +  promoter       PGK promoter: mouse phosphoglycerate kinase 1 promoter
   4846..4893    +  promoter       EM7 promoter: synthetic bacterial promoter&nbsp
   4912..5715    +  CDS            NeoR/KanR: aminoglycoside phosphotransferase from Tn5; aph(3')-II (or nptII); confers resistance to neomycin, kanamycin, and G418 (Geneticin®)
   5753..5977    +  polyA_signal   bGH poly(A) signal: bovine growth hormone polyadenylation signal
   5981..6002    +  promoter       SV40 promoter (fragment): SV40 enhancer and early promoter
   6032..6065    +  protein_bind   FRT (minimal): supports FLP-mediated excision but not integration (Turan and Bode, 2011) FLP recombinase from the Saccharomyces cerevisiae 2μ plasmid
   6090..6854    -  misc_feature   Rosa26 left arm: left homology arm from intron 1 of the mouse Rosa26 gene (Soriano, 1999)
   6855..6878    -  misc_feature   MCS (fragment): pBluescript multiple cloning site
   6891..6909    -  promoter       T3 promoter: promoter for bacteriophage T3 RNA polymerase
   6954..6970    -  protein_bind   lac operator: The lac repressor binds to the lac operator to inhibit transcription in E. coli. This inhibition can be relieved by adding lactose or isopropyl-β-D-thiogalactopyranoside (IPTG). lac repressor encoded by lacI
   6978..7008    -  promoter       lac promoter: promoter for the E. coli lac operon
   7023..7044    -  protein_bind   CAP binding site: CAP binding activates transcription in the presence of cAMP. E. coli catabolite activator protein
   7057..7149    -  CDS            lacI (fragment): lac repressor; lacI; The lac repressor binds to the lac operator to inhibit transcription in E. coli. This inhibition can be relieved by adding lactose or isopropyl-β-D-thiogalactopyranoside (IPTG).
   7332..7920    -  rep_origin     ori: high-copy-number ColE1/pMB1/pBR322/pUC origin of replication
   8091..8951    -  CDS            AmpR: β-lactamase; bla; confers resistance to ampicillin, carbenicillin, and related antibiotics
   8952..9056    -  promoter       AmpR promoter: bla
   9109..9537    -  rep_origin     f1 ori (sequence partly withheld): f1 bacteriophage origin of replication; arrow indicates direction of (+) strand synthesis
   9542..9699    -  CDS            lacZα (fragment): LacZα fragment of β-galactosidase; lacZ fragment
   9702..9720    +  promoter       T7 promoter: promoter for bacteriophage T7 RNA polymerase
   9735..10516   -  misc_feature   Rosa26 right arm: right homology arm from intron 1 of the mouse Rosa26 gene (Soriano, 1999)
