[The description below was written by a language model from this plasmid's Addgene catalogue record and pLannotate feature annotations shown in this document.]
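Description:
KL063 - pCAGGS-OsTIR1(F74G)-BpA-Frt-PGK-EM7-NeoR-bpA-Frt-Rosa26 is a 10.5 kb mouse gene-targeting and mammalian expression plasmid, built on the pEN113 backbone, that knocks an OsTIR1(F74G) expression cassette into the Rosa26 safe-harbour locus. It is propagated in E. coli through a high-copy ColE1/pUC-type origin with ampicillin resistance. It also retains pBluescript-derived remnants: an f1 origin, T3 and T7 promoters, and lac promoter/operator fragments.

The payload is flanked by left and right homology arms of roughly 0.8 kb each, taken from intron 1 of mouse Rosa26. The arms are annotated on the reverse strand relative to the cassettes, so the insert lies antisense to the annotated arm orientation. The rice (Oryza sativa) F-box auxin receptor TIR1 carrying the phenylalanine-74-to-glycine substitution is driven by the CAG promoter (CMV enhancer, chicken β-actin promoter and chimeric intron) and terminated by the rabbit β-globin poly(A) signal. The automated annotation labels this open reading frame as the Arabidopsis homologue AFB2, which reflects sequence similarity rather than the actual source of the gene.

Downstream sits a selection cassette bracketed by two minimal FRT sites. In it, tandem PGK and EM7 promoters drive NeoR/KanR, followed by a bGH poly(A) signal. This allows G418 selection in mammalian cells, and the marker can later be excised with FLP recombinase.

According to the record, the plasmid serves as a homology-directed repair donor and is used together with a separately supplied Rosa26-targeting sgRNA plasmid. The resulting mouse cell lines stably express OsTIR1(F74G) for the AID2 degron system. In that system, the mutant receptor recruits degron-tagged proteins to the SCF ubiquitin ligase when a modified auxin ligand is present, which triggers their rapid proteasomal degradation.
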