Addgene plasmid #232929: KL063 - pCAGGS-OsTIR1(F74G)-BpA-Frt-PGK-EM7-NeoR-bpA-Frt-Rosa26
Purpose: Targeting vector to introduce an OsTir1(F74G) expressing cassette at the mouse Rosa26 locus using Neomycin selection. AID2 degron system. Use with Addgene #64216 sgRNA.
Depositing lab: Danny Reinberg. Publication: CTCF-RNA interactions orchestrate cell-specific chromatin loop organization. Lucero K, Han S, Huang P, Qiu X, Mazzoni EO, Reinberg D. bioRxiv, March 19, 2025 10.1101/2025.03.19.643339.
Backbone
  Vector backbone: pEN113
  Backbone manufacturer: Benoit Bruneau (Addgene #86233)
  Vector type: Mammalian Expression, Mouse Targeting
  Selectable markers: Neomycin (select with G418)
Growth in bacteria
  Bacterial resistance: Ampicillin, 100 μg/mL
  Growth temperature: 37°C
  Growth strain: DH5alpha
  Copy number: Unknown
Gene/Insert
  Gene/Insert name: OsTir1(F74G)
  Species: Oryza sativa
  Mutation: changed Phenylalanine 74 to Glycine
  Cloning method: Restriction Enzyme; 5′ cloning site MluI (not destroyed); 3′ cloning site XmaI (not destroyed)
  Sequencing primers: 5′ tcacgcgtctgcaggatatcatgacatactttcctgaag
Resource information
  A portion of this plasmid was derived from a plasmid made by: Masato Kanemaki (Addgene #140730)
Terms and licenses: Academic/Nonprofit Terms; Industry Terms: Not Available to Industry
How to cite: KL063 - pCAGGS-OsTIR1(F74G)-BpA-Frt-PGK-EM7-NeoR-bpA-Frt-Rosa26 was a gift from Danny Reinberg (Addgene plasmid # 232929 ; http://n2t.net/addgene:232929 ; RRID:Addgene_232929)
